Addgene plasmid #82750: pDONR223_DARC_p.T211S
Purpose: Gateway Donor vector containing DARC, part of the Target Accelerator Plasmid Collection.
Depositing lab: Jesse Boehm & Matthew Meyerson & David Root. Depositing organization: Broad Institute. Publication: High-throughput Phenotyping of Lung Cancer Somatic Mutations. Berger AH, Brooks AN, Wu X, Shrestha Y, Chouinard C, Piccioni F, Bagul M, Kamburov A, Imielinski M, Hogstrom L, Zhu C, Yang X, Pantel S, Sakai R, Watson J, Kaplan N, Campbell JD, Singh S, Root DE, Narayan R, Natoli T, Lahr DL, Tirosh I, Tamayo P, Getz G, Wong B, Doench J, Subramanian A, Golub TR, Meyerson M, Boehm JS. Cancer Cell. 2016 Aug 8;30(2):214-28. doi: 10.1016/j.ccell.2016.06.022. Epub 2016 Jul 28. PubMed 27478040.
Backbone
  Vector backbone: pDONR223
  Backbone manufacturer: Invitrogen
  Vector type: Gateway Entry vector
Growth in bacteria
  Bacterial resistance: Spectinomycin, 50 μg/mL
  Growth temperature: 37°C
  Growth strain: DH5alpha
  Copy number: High Copy
Gene/Insert
  Gene/Insert name: ACKR1 (alt name: NM_002036)
  Species: H. sapiens (human)
  Mutation: T211S; S326F
  Entrez Gene: ACKR1 (a.k.a. CCBP1, CD234, DARC, DARC/ACKR1, Dfy, FY, GPD, GpFy, WBCQ1)
  Promoter: None
  Cloning method: Gateway Cloning
  Sequencing primers: 5′ M13pUC-fwd; 3′ M13-Rev
Terms and licenses: Academic/Nonprofit Terms; Industry Terms: Not Available to Industry
Depositor comments: CLOSED (stop codon immediately follows insert)
How to cite: pDONR223_DARC_p.T211S was a gift from Jesse Boehm & Matthew Meyerson & David Root (Addgene plasmid # 82750 ; http://n2t.net/addgene:82750 ; RRID:Addgene_82750)
