[The description below was written by a language model from this plasmid's Addgene catalogue record and the feature table of its GenBank file.]
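Description:
pDONR223_DARC_p.T211S is a Gateway entry clone built on the Invitrogen pDONR223 backbone, a 3.8 kb circular plasmid propagated in E. coli. It replicates from a high-copy ColE1/pUC-type origin and is selected with spectinomycin through the aadA aminoglycoside adenylyltransferase gene, which also confers streptomycin resistance. The rrnB T1 and T2 terminators sit upstream of the cloning region and insulate the insert from read-through transcription originating in the backbone.

The payload is the human ACKR1 open reading frame (also known as DARC, the Duffy antigen/atypical chemokine receptor 1). It carries the T211S substitution named in the plasmid title, and the record also lists a second change, S326F. The ORF is not annotated as a feature in the table, but it occupies the interval between the attL1 and attL2 sites. These sites allow it to be moved by an LR Clonase reaction into any compatible Gateway destination vector. The insert is a "closed" clone, meaning a stop codon immediately follows the coding sequence, so it is suited to native or N-terminally tagged expression rather than C-terminal fusions. No promoter drives the insert in this vector. A T7 promoter lies outside attL2 and is oriented towards the insert on the opposite strand. M13 forward and reverse primer sites flank the cassette for sequence verification.

The construct belongs to the Target Accelerator Plasmid Collection, which was generated for high-throughput functional phenotyping of somatic mutations found in lung cancer. It serves as a source clone for shuttling this variant allele into expression vectors, where it can be compared with the wild-type gene.
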