LOCUS       Exported 3801 bp ds-DNA circular SYN 13-MAY-2021
DEFINITION  Gateway Donor vector containing DARC, part of the Target Accelerator
            Plasmid Collection..
ACCESSION   .
VERSION     .
KEYWORDS    pDONR223_DARC_p.T211S
SOURCE      synthetic DNA construct
  ORGANISM  synthetic DNA construct
REFERENCE   1 (bases 1 to 3801)
  AUTHORS   Berger AH, Brooks AN, Wu X, Shrestha Y, Chouinard C, Piccioni F,
            Bagul M, Kamburov A, Imielinski M, Hogstrom L, Zhu C, Yang X, Pantel
            S, Sakai R, Watson J, Kaplan N, Campbell JD, Singh S, Root DE,
            Narayan R, Natoli T, Lahr DL, Tirosh I, Tamayo P, Getz G, Wong B,
            Doench J, Subramanian A, Golub TR, Meyerson M, Boehm JS
  TITLE     High-throughput Phenotyping of Lung Cancer Somatic Mutations.
  JOURNAL   Cancer Cell. 2016 Aug 8;30(2):214-28. doi:
            10.1016/j.ccell.2016.06.022. Epub 2016 Jul 28.
  PUBMED    27478040
REFERENCE   2 (bases 1 to 3801)
  AUTHORS   .
  TITLE     Direct Submission
  JOURNAL   Exported May 13, 2021 from SnapGene Server 1.1.58
            http://www.snapgene.com
FEATURES             Location/Qualifiers
     source          1..3801
                     /organism="synthetic DNA construct"
                     /mol_type="other DNA"
     primer_bind     92..109
                     /label=L4440
                     /note="L4440 vector, forward primer"
     terminator      268..295
                     /label=rrnB T2 terminator
                     /note="transcription terminator T2 from the E. coli rrnB
                     gene"
     terminator      387..473
                     /gene="Escherichia coli rrnB"
                     /label=rrnB T1 terminator
                     /note="transcription terminator T1 from the E. coli rrnB
                     gene"
     primer_bind     522..544
                     /label=M13/pUC Forward
                     /note="In lacZ gene"
     primer_bind     536..553
                     /label=M13 Forward
                     /note="In lacZ gene. Also called M13-F20 or M13 (-21)
                     Forward"
     primer_bind     537..553
                     /label=M13 fwd
                     /note="common sequencing primer, one of multiple similar
                     variants"
     protein_bind    569..668
                     /gene="mutant version of attL"
                     /label=attL1
                     /bound_moiety="LR Clonase(TM)"
                     /note="recombination site for the Gateway(R) LR reaction"
     protein_bind    complement(1680..1779)
                     /gene="mutant version of attL"
                     /label=attL2
                     /bound_moiety="LR Clonase(TM)"
                     /note="recombination site for the Gateway(R) LR reaction"
     primer_bind     complement(1796..1815)
                     /label=T7
                     /note="T7 promoter, forward primer"
     promoter        complement(1797..1815)
                     /label=T7 promoter
                     /note="promoter for bacteriophage T7 RNA polymerase"
     primer_bind     complement(1820..1836)
                     /label=M13 rev
                     /note="common sequencing primer, one of multiple similar
                     variants"
     primer_bind     complement(1820..1836)
                     /label=M13 Reverse
                     /note="In lacZ gene. Also called M13-rev"
     CDS             2267..3058
                     /codon_start=1
                     /gene="aadA"
                     /product="aminoglycoside adenylyltransferase (Murphy,
                     1985)"
                     /label=SmR
                     /note="confers resistance to spectinomycin and
                     streptomycin"
                     /translation="MREAVIAEVSTQLSEVVGVIERHLEPTLLAVHLYGSAVDGGLKPH
                     SDIDLLVTVTVRLDETTRRALINDLLETSASPGESEILRAVEVTIVVHDDIIPWRYPAK
                     RELQFGEWQRNDILAGIFEPATIDIDLAILLTKAREHSVALVGPAAEELFDPVPEQDLF
                     EALNETLTLWNSPPDWAGDERNVVLTLSRIWYSAVTGKIAPKDVAADWAMERLPAQYQP
                     VILEARQAYLGQEEDRLASRADQLEEFVHYVKGEITKVVGK"
     rep_origin      3151..3739
                     /direction=RIGHT
                     /label=ori
                     /note="high-copy-number ColE1/pMB1/pBR322/pUC origin of
                     replication"
     primer_bind     3640..3659
                     /label=pBR322ori-F
                     /note="pBR322 origin, forward primer"
ORIGIN
        1 ctttcctgcg ttatcccctg attctgtgga taaccgtatt accgcctttg agtgagctga
       61 taccgctcgc cgcagccgaa cgaccgagcg cagcgagtca gtgagcgagg aagcggaaga
      121 gcgcccaata cgcaaaccgc ctctccccgc gcgttggccg attcattaat gcagctggca
      181 cgacaggttt cccgactgga aagcgggcag tgagcgcaac gcaattaata cgcgtaccgc
      241 tagccaggaa gagtttgtag aaacgcaaaa aggccatccg tcaggatggc cttctgctta
      301 gtttgatgcc tggcagttta tggcgggcgt cctgcccgcc accctccggg ccgttgcttc
      361 acaacgttca aatccgctcc cggcggattt gtcctactca ggagagcgtt caccgacaaa
      421 caacagataa aacgaaaggc ccagtcttcc gactgagcct ttcgttttat ttgatgcctg
      481 gcagttccct actctcgcgt taacgctagc atggatgttt tcccagtcac gacgttgtaa
      541 aacgacggcc agtcttaagc tcgggcccca aataatgatt ttattttgac tgatagtgac
      601 ctgttcgttg caacaaattg atgagcaatg cttttttata atgccaactt tgtacaaaaa
      661 agttggcatg gggaactgtc tgcacagggc ggagctctcc ccctcaactg agaactcaag
      721 tcagctggac ttcgaagatg tatggaattc ttcctatggt gtgaatgatt ccttcccaga
      781 tggagactat ggtgccaacc tggaagcagc tgccccctgc cactcctgta acctgctgga
      841 tgactctgca ctgcccttct tcatcctcac cagtgtcctg ggtatcctag ctagcagcac
      901 tgtcctcttc atgcttttca gacctctctt ccgctggcag ctctgccctg gctggcctgt
      961 cctggcacag ctggctgtgg gcagtgccct cttcagcatt gtggtgcccg tcttggcccc
     1021 agggctaggt agcactcgca gctctgccct gtgtagcctg ggctactgtg tctggtatgg
     1081 ctcagccttt gcccaggctt tgctgctagg gtgccatgcc tccctgggcc acagactggg
     1141 tgcaggccag gtcccaggcc tcaccctggg gctcactgtg ggaatttggg gagtggctgc
     1201 cctactgaca ctgcctgtca ccctggccag tggtgcttct ggtggactct gcaccctgat
     1261 atacagcacg gagctgaagg ctttgcaggc cacacactct gtagcctgtc ttgccatctt
     1321 tgtcttgttg ccattgggtt tgtttggagc caaggggctg aagaaggcat tgggtatggg
     1381 gccaggcccc tggatgaaca tcctgtgggc ctggtttatt ttctggtggc ctcatggggt
     1441 ggttctagga ctggatttcc tggtgaggtc caagctgttg ctgttgtcaa catgtctggc
     1501 ccagcaggct ctggacctgc tgctgaacct ggcagaagcc ctggcaattt tgcactgtgt
     1561 ggctacgccc ctgctcctcg ccctattctg ccaccaggcc acccgcaccc tcttgccctc
     1621 tctgcccctc cctgaaggat ggttttctca tctggacacc cttggaagca aatcctgatt
     1681 gccaactttc ttgtacaaag ttgtcattat aagaaagcat tgcttatcaa tttgttgcaa
     1741 cgaacaggtc actatcagtc aaaataaaat cattatttgc catccagctg atatccccta
     1801 tagtgagtcg tattacatgg tcatagctgt ttcctggcag ctctggcccg tgtctcaaaa
     1861 tctctgatgt tacattgcac aagataaaaa tatatcatca tgcctcctct agaccagcca
     1921 ggacagaaat gcctcgactt cgctgctacc caaggttgcc gggtgacgca caccgtggaa
     1981 acggatgaag gcacgaaccc agtggacata agcctgttcg gttcgtaagc tgtaatgcaa
     2041 gtagcgtatg cgctcacgca actggtccag aaccttgacc gaacgcagcg gtggtaacgg
     2101 cgcagtggcg gttttcatgg cttgttatga ctgttttttt ggggtacagt ctatgcctcg
     2161 ggcatccaag cagcaagcgc gttacgccgt gggtcgatgt ttgatgttat ggagcagcaa
     2221 cgatgttacg cagcagggca gtcgccctaa aacaaagtta aacattatga gggaagcggt
     2281 gatcgccgaa gtatcgactc aactatcaga ggtagttggc gtcatcgagc gccatctcga
     2341 accgacgttg ctggccgtac atttgtacgg ctccgcagtg gatggcggcc tgaagccaca
     2401 cagtgatatt gatttgctgg ttacggtgac cgtaaggctt gatgaaacaa cgcggcgagc
     2461 tttgatcaac gaccttttgg aaacttcggc ttcccctgga gagagcgaga ttctccgcgc
     2521 tgtagaagtc accattgttg tgcacgacga catcattccg tggcgttatc cagctaagcg
     2581 cgaactgcaa tttggagaat ggcagcgcaa tgacattctt gcaggtatct tcgagccagc
     2641 cacgatcgac attgatctgg ctatcttgct gacaaaagca agagaacata gcgttgcctt
     2701 ggtaggtcca gcggcggagg aactctttga tccggttcct gaacaggatc tatttgaggc
     2761 gctaaatgaa accttaacgc tatggaactc gccgcccgac tgggctggcg atgagcgaaa
     2821 tgtagtgctt acgttgtccc gcatttggta cagcgcagta accggcaaaa tcgcgccgaa
     2881 ggatgtcgct gccgactggg caatggagcg cctgccggcc cagtatcagc ccgtcatact
     2941 tgaagctaga caggcttatc ttggacaaga agaagatcgc ttggcctcgc gcgcagatca
     3001 gttggaagaa tttgtccact acgtgaaagg cgagatcacc aaggtagtcg gcaaataacc
     3061 ctcgagccac ccatgaccaa aatcccttaa cgtgagttac gcgtcgttcc actgagcgtc
     3121 agaccccgta gaaaagatca aaggatcttc ttgagatcct ttttttctgc gcgtaatctg
     3181 ctgcttgcaa acaaaaaaac caccgctacc agcggtggtt tgtttgccgg atcaagagct
     3241 accaactctt tttccgaagg taactggctt cagcagagcg cagataccaa atactgttct
     3301 tctagtgtag ccgtagttag gccaccactt caagaactct gtagcaccgc ctacatacct
     3361 cgctctgcta atcctgttac cagtggctgc tgccagtggc gataagtcgt gtcttaccgg
     3421 gttggactca agacgatagt taccggataa ggcgcagcgg tcgggctgaa cggggggttc
     3481 gtgcacacag cccagcttgg agcgaacgac ctacaccgaa ctgagatacc tacagcgtga
     3541 gctatgagaa agcgccacgc ttcccgaagg gagaaaggcg gacaggtatc cggtaagcgg
     3601 cagggtcgga acaggagagc gcacgaggga gcttccaggg ggaaacgcct ggtatcttta
     3661 tagtcctgtc gggtttcgcc acctctgact tgagcgtcga tttttgtgat gctcgtcagg
     3721 ggggcggagc ctatggaaaa acgccagcaa cgcggccttt ttacggttcc tggccttttg
     3781 ctggcctttt gctcacatgt t
//
