>Addgene plasmid #82750 | pDONR223_DARC_p.T211S | depositor partial sequence | sequence record 157476 | Insert sequence
ATGGGGAACTGTCTGCACAGGGCGGAGCTCTCCCCCTCAACTGAGAACTCAAGTCAGCTGGACTTCGAAG
ATGTATGGAATTCTTCCTATGGTGTGAATGATTCCTTCCCAGATGGAGACTATGGTGCCAACCTGGAAGC
AGCTGCCCCCTGCCACTCCTGTAACCTGCTGGATGACTCTGCACTGCCCTTCTTCATCCTCACCAGTGTC
CTGGGTATCCTAGCTAGCAGCACTGTCCTCTTCATGCTTTTCAGACCTCTCTTCCGCTGGCAGCTCTGCC
CTGGCTGGCCTGTCCTGGCACAGCTGGCTGTGGGCAGTGCCCTCTTCAGCATTGTGGTGCCCGTCTTGGC
CCCAGGGCTAGGTAGCACTCGCAGCTCTGCCCTGTGTAGCCTGGGCTACTGTGTCTGGTATGGCTCAGCC
TTTGCCCAGGCTTTGCTGCTAGGGTGCCATGCCTCCCTGGGCCACAGACTGGGTGCAGGCCAGGTCCCAG
GCCTCACCCTGGGGCTCACTGTGGGAATTTGGGGAGTGGCTGCCCTACTGACACTGCCTGTCACCCTGGC
CAGTGGTGCTTCTGGTGGACTCTGCACCCTGATATACAGCACGGAGCTGAAGGCTTTGCAGGCCACACAC
TCTGTAGCCTGTCTTGCCATCTTTGTCTTGTTGCCATTGGGTTTGTTTGGAGCCAAGGGGCTGAAGAAGG
CATTGGGTATGGGGCCAGGCCCCTGGATGAATATCCTGTGGGCCTGGTTTATTTTCTGGTGGCCTCATGG
GGTGGTTCTAGGACTGGATTTCCTGGTGAGGTCCAAGCTGTTGCTGTTGTCAACATGTCTGGCCCAGCAG
GCTCTGGACCTGCTGCTGAACCTGGCAGAAGCCCTGGCAATTTTGCACTGTGTGGCTACGCCCCTGCTCC
TCGCCCTATTCTGCCACCAGGCCACCCGCACCCTCTTGCCCTCTCTGCCCCTCCCTGAAGGATGGTCTTC
TCATCTGGACACCCTTGGAAGCAAATCCTAG
